Addgene plasmid #115881: pAPM-D4 miR30-SUV39h1 ts2
Purpose: SUV39h1 knockdown
Depositing lab: Jeremy Luban. Depositing organization: University of Massachusetts, Worcester. Publication: Primate immunodeficiency virus proteins Vpx and Vpr counteract transcriptional repression of proviruses by the HUSH complex. Yurkovetskiy L, Guney MH, Kim K, Goh SL, McCauley S, Dauphin A, Diehl WE, Luban J. Nat Microbiol. 2018 Dec;3(12):1354-1361. doi: 10.1038/s41564-018-0256-x. Epub 2018 Oct 8. PubMed 30297740.
Backbone
  Vector backbone: pAPM-D4-mir30
  Vector type: Lentiviral
  Selectable markers: Puromycin
Growth in bacteria
  Bacterial resistance: Ampicillin, 100 μg/mL
  Growth temperature: 30°C
  Growth strain: NEB Stable
  Copy number: High Copy
Gene/Insert
  Gene/Insert name: SUV39h1 shRNA
  gRNA/shRNA sequence: AGAGCAGGTAGGAGCAGGT
  Species: H. sapiens (human)
  Entrez Gene: SUV39H1 (a.k.a. H3-K9-HMTase 1, KMT1A, MG44, SUV39H)
  Promoter: SFFV
  Cloning method: Restriction Enzyme; 5′ cloning site Unknown (unknown if destroyed); 3′ cloning site Unknown (unknown if destroyed)
Terms and licenses: Academic/Nonprofit Terms; Industry Terms: Not Available to Industry
Depositor comments: PuroR . Please visit https://www.biorxiv.org/content/early/2018/04/03/293001 for bioRxiv preprint.
How to cite: pAPM-D4 miR30-SUV39h1 ts2 was a gift from Jeremy Luban (Addgene plasmid # 115881 ; http://n2t.net/addgene:115881 ; RRID:Addgene_115881)
