[The description below was written by a language model from this plasmid's Addgene catalogue record and pLannotate feature annotations shown in this document.]
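Description:
pAPM-D4 miR30-SUV39h1 ts2 is an HIV-1-based lentiviral transfer vector for stable knockdown of human SUV39H1, the histone H3 lysine 9 methyltransferase also known as KMT1A. It is built on the pAPM-D4-mir30 backbone and is maintained in bacteria as a high-copy plasmid through a ColE1/pUC-type origin, with ampicillin selection provided by β-lactamase. The full annotated sequence is about 6.3 kb.

The viral portion begins with a CMV enhancer/promoter placed upstream of a truncated 5' LTR, an arrangement that drives genomic RNA production in packaging cells. This is followed by the Ψ packaging signal with an adjoining gag fragment, the Rev response element for Rev-dependent nuclear export of the unspliced genome, and the cPPT/CTS, which aids nuclear import of the reverse-transcribed DNA. An SV40 enhancer/early promoter is also annotated upstream of the CMV element. The payload is a single transcription unit. The SFFV LTR promoter drives the puromycin N-acetyltransferase (pac) coding sequence, and immediately downstream lie 5' and 3' miR-30a flanking sequences that bracket the SUV39H1-targeting hairpin ("ts2", presumably target site 2). Embedding the shRNA in a miR-30 context lets it be transcribed by Pol II and processed through the endogenous microRNA pathway, so puromycin resistance and the knockdown hairpin come from the same transcript. A second truncated LTR closes the provirus. No WPRE is annotated.

The construct is used to produce lentiviral particles for transducing human cells, with puromycin selection of cells depleted of SUV39H1. The associated work examined transcriptional repression of proviruses by the HUSH complex and its counteraction by the primate lentiviral proteins Vpx and Vpr.
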