Features (pLannotate 1.2.2; 19 found; start..end, strand, type, name):
     69..398     +  promoter       SV40 promoter: SV40 enhancer and early promoter
    486..789     +  enhancer       CMV enhancer: human cytomegalovirus immediate early enhancer
    790..989     +  promoter       CMV promoter: human cytomegalovirus (CMV) immediate early promoter
   1007..1187    +  LTR            5' LTR (truncated): truncated 5' long terminal repeat (LTR) from HIV-1
   1234..1359    +  misc_feature   HIV-1 Ψ: packaging signal of human immunodeficiency virus type 1
   1343..1681    +  CDS            HIV-1 gag (fragment): gag protein from human immunodeficiency virus 1; gag
   1856..2089    +  misc_feature   RRE: The Rev response element (RRE) of HIV-1 allows for Rev-dependent mRNA export from the nucleus to the cytoplasm.
   2466..2566    +  CDS            Rev (fragment): human immunodeficiency virus 1 (HIV-1) Rev protein; rev; enhances nuclear export of unspliced and incompletely spliced viral mRNAs
   2616..2733    +  misc_feature   cPPT/CTS: central polypurine tract and central termination sequence of HIV-1
   2870..3277    +  promoter       SFFV promoter: spleen focus-forming virus long terminal repeat (LTR) promoter
   3298..3894    +  CDS            pac: PUAC_STRAD - Protein predicted: Swiss-Prot protein existence level 4. Detoxification of puromycin. From Streptomyces alboniger.
   3919..3964    +  ncRNA          5' miR-30a (fragment): sequence upstream of the 71-nt precursor of the human miR-30a microRNA (Zeng et al., 2002) miRNA
   4034..4059    +  ncRNA          3' miR-30a (fragment): sequence downstream of the 71-nt precursor of the human miR-30a microRNA (Zeng et al., 2002) miRNA
   4089..4108    +  misc_feature   cPPT/CTS (fragment): central polypurine tract and central termination sequence of HIV-1
   4140..4320    +  LTR            5' LTR (truncated): truncated 5' long terminal repeat (LTR) from HIV-1
   4391..4979    -  rep_origin     ori: high-copy-number ColE1/pMB1/pBR322/pUC origin of replication
   5150..6010    -  CDS            AmpR: β-lactamase; bla; confers resistance to ampicillin, carbenicillin, and related antibiotics
   6011..6115    -  promoter       AmpR promoter: bla
   6174..6226    -  misc_feature   bom (fragment): basis of mobility region from pBR322
>Addgene plasmid #115881 | pAPM-D4 miR30-SUV39h1 ts2 | addgene full sequence | sequence record 232831 | Addgene NGS Result
AATCTGCTTAGGGTTAGGCGTTTTGCGCTGCTTCGCGATGTACGGGCCAGATATACGCGCTGTGGAATGT
GTGTCAGTTAGGGTGTGGAAAGTCCCCAGGCTCCCCAGCAGGCAGAAGTATGCAAAGCATGCATCTCAAT
TAGTCAGCAACCAGGTGTGGAAAGTCCCCAGGCTCCCCAGCAGGCAGAAGTATGCAAAGCATGCATCTCA
ATTAGTCAGCAACCATAGTCCCGCCCCTAACTCCGCCCATCCCGCCCCTAACTCCGCCCAGTTCCGCCCA
TTCTCCGCCCCATGGCTGACTAATTTTTTTTATTTATGCAGAGGCCGAGGCCGCCTCTGCCTCTGAGCTA
TTCCAGAAGTAGTGAGGAGGCTTTTTTGGAGGCCTAGGCTTTTGCAAAAAGCTCGCGTTGACATTGATTA
TTGACTAGTTATTAATAGTAATCAATTACGGGGTCATTAGTTCCTAGCCCATATATGGAGTTCCGCGTTA
CATAACTTACGGTAAATGGCCCGCCTGGCTGACCGCCCAACGACCCCCGCCCATTGACGTCAATAATGAC
GTATGTTCCCATAGTAACGCCAATAGGGACTTTCCATTGACGTCAATGGGTGGAGTATTTACGGTAAACT
GCCCACTTGGCAGTACATCAAGTGTATCATATGCCAAGTACGCCCCCTATTGACGTCAATGACGGTAAAT
GGCCCGCCTGGCATTATGCCCAGTACATGACCTTATGGGACTTTCCTACTTGGCAGTACATCTACGTATT
AGTCATCGCTATTACCATGGTGATGCGGTTTTGGCAGTACATCAATGGGCGTGGATAGCGGTTTGACTCA
CGGGGATTTCCAAGTCTCCACCCCATTGACGTCAATGGGAGTTTGTTTTGGCACCAAAATCAACGGGACT
TTCCAAAATGTCGTAACAACTCCGCCCCATTGACGCAAATGGGCGGTAGGCGTGTACGGTGGGAGGTCTA
TATAAGCAGCGCGTTTTGCCTGTACTGGGTCTCTCTGGTTAGACCAGATCTGAGCCTGGGAGCTCTCTGG
CTAACTAGGGAACCCACTGCTTAAGCCTCAATAAAGCTTGCCTTGAGTGCTTCAAGTAGTGTGTGCCCGT
CTGTTGTGTGACTCTGGTAACTAGAGATCCCTCAGACCCTTTTAGTCAGTGTGGAAAATCTCTAGCAGTG
GCGCCCGAACAGGGACTTGAAAGCGAAAGGGAAACCAGAGGAGCTCTCTCGACGCAGGACTCGGCTTGCT
GAAGCGCGCACGGCAAGAGGCGAGGGGCGGCGACTGGTGAGTACGCCAAAAATTTTGACTAGCGGAGGCT
AGAAGGAGAGAGATGGGTGCGAGAGCGTCAGTATTAAGCGGGGGAGAATTAGATCGCGATGGGAAAAAAT
TCGGTTAAGGCCAGGGGGAAAGAAAAAATATAAATTAAAACATATAGTATGGGCAAGCAGGGAGCTAGAA
CGATTCGCAGTTAATCCTGGCCTGTTAGAAACATCAGAAGGCTGTAGACAAATACTGGGACAGCTACAAC
CATCCCTTCAGACAGGATCAGAAGAACTTAGATCATTATATAATACAGTAGCAACCCTCTATTGTGTGCA
TCAAAGGATAGAGATAAAAGACACCAAGGAAGCTTTAGACAAGATAGAGGAAGAGCAAAACAAAAGTAAG
ACCACCGCACAGCAAGCGGCCGGCCGCTGATCTTCAGACCTGGAGGAGGAGATATGAGGGACAATTGGAG
AAGTGAATTATATAAATATAAAGTAGTAAAAATTGAACCATTAGGAGTAGCACCCACCAAGGCAAAGAGA
AGAGTGGTGCAGAGAGAAAAAAGAGCAGTGGGAATAGGAGCTTTGTTCCTTGGGTTCTTGGGAGCAGCAG
GAAGCACTATGGGCGCAGCGTCAATGACGCTGACGGTACAGGCCAGACAATTATTGTCTGGTATAGTGCA
GCAGCAGAACAATTTGCTGAGGGCTATTGAGGCGCAACAGCATCTGTTGCAACTCACAGTCTGGGGCATC
AAGCAGCTCCAGGCAAGAATCCTGGCTGTGGAAAGATACCTAAAGGATCAACAGCTCCTGGGGATTTGGG
GTTGCTCTGGAAAACTCATTTGCACCACTGCTGTGCCTTGGAATGCTAGTTGGAGTAATAAATCTCTGGA
ACAGATTTGGAATCACACGACCTGGATGGAGTGGGACAGAGAAATTAACAATTACACAAGCTTAATACAC
TCCTTAATTGAAGAATCGCAAAACCAGCAAGAAAAGAATGAACAAGAATTATTGGAATTAGATAAATGGG
CAAGTTTGTGGAATTGGTTTAACATAACAAATTGGCTGTGGTATATAAAATTATTCATAATGATAGTAGG
AGGCTTGGTAGGTTTAAGAATAGTTTTTGCTGTACTTTCTATAGTGAATAGAGTTAGGCAGGGATATTCA
CCATTATCGTTTCAGACCCACCTCCCAACCCCGAGGGGACCCGACAGGCCCGAAGGAATAGAAGAAGAAG
GTGGAGAGAGAGACAGAGACAGATCCATTCGATTAGTGAACGGATCGGCACTGCGTGCGCCAATTCTGCA
GACAAATGGCAGTATTCATCCACAATTTTAAAAGAAAAGGGGGGATTGGGGGGTACAGTGCAGGGGAAAG
AATAGTAGACATAATAGCAACAGACATACAAACTAAAGAATTACAAAAACAAATTACAAAAATTCAAAAT
TTTCGGGTTTATTACAGGGACAGCAGAGATCCAGTTTGGTTAATTAACTGCAGCCCCGATAAAATAAAAG
ATTTTATTTAGTCTCCAGAAAAAGGGGGGAATGAAAGACCCCACCTGTAGGTTTGGCAAGCTAGCTGCAG
TAACGCCATTTTGCAAGGCATGGAAAAATACCAAACCAAGAATAGAGAAGTTCAGATCAAGGGCGGGTAC
ATGAAAATAGCTAACGTTGGGCCAAACAGGATATCTGCGGTGAGCAGTTTCGGCCCCGGCCCGGGGCCAA
GAACAGATGGTCACCGCAGTTTCGGCCCCGGCCCGAGGCCAAGAACAGATGGTCCCCAGATATGGCCCAA
CCCTCAGCAGTTTCTTAAGACCCATCAGATGTTTCCAGGCTCCCCCAAGGACCTGAAATGACCCTGCGCC
TTATTTGAATTAACCAATCAGCCTGCTTCTCGCTTCTGTTCGCGCGCTTCTGCTTCCCGAGCTCTATAAA
AGAGCTCACAACCCCTCACTCGGCGCGCCAGTCCTCCGACAGACTGAGTCGCCCGGGGGTCTAGAACGCG
TGCCGCCATGACCGAATACAAACCTACCGTGAGGCTGGCTACAAGAGATGATGTCCCAAGGGCTGTGAGA
ACACTGGCCGCCGCTTTTGCCGATTACCCTGCCACACGCCACACTGTGGACCCAGATCGGCATATCGAGA
GAGTGACTGAGCTGCAGGAACTGTTCCTGACCCGAGTGGGCCTGGACATTGGGAAGGTCTGGGTCGCAGA
CGATGGAGCAGCTGTGGCTGTCTGGACCACACCAGAGAGCGTGGAAGCCGGAGCTGTCTTTGCAGAGATC
GGCCCTAGAATGGCAGAACTGAGCGGCTCCAGGCTGGCAGCACAGCAGCAGATGGAGGGACTGCTGGCCC
CACACAGGCCTAAGGAACCAGCATGGTTCCTGGCTACCGTGGGGGTCTCTCCTGACCATCAGGGCAAAGG
ACTGGGAAGTGCTGTGGTCCTGCCAGGAGTGGAGGCTGCAGAACGAGCTGGAGTCCCTGCATTTCTGGAG
ACCTCTGCTCCACGAAACCTGCCCTTCTATGAACGGCTGGGCTTTACTGTGACCGCAGATGTGGAGGTCC
CCGAAGGACCTAGGACCTGGTGCATGACACGCAAACCCGGCGCCTGAGCGATCGCCGCGGCCGCCTTCTT
AACCCAACAGAAGGCTCGAGAAGGTATATTGCTGTTGACAGTGAGCGACACCTGCTCCTACCTGCTCTAT
AGTGAAGCCACAGATGTATAGAGCAGGTAGGAGCAGGTGGTGCCTACTGCCTCGGACTTCAAGGGGCTAG
AATTCGGCAGCTGTAGATCTTAGCCACTTTTTAAAAGAAAAGGGGGGACTGGAAGGGCTAACTGCATCCG
GACTGTACTGGGTCTCTCTGGTTAGACCAGATCTGAGCCTGGGAGCTCTCTGGCTAACTAGGGAACCCAC
TGCTTAAGCCTCAATAAAGCTTGCCTTGAGTGCTTCAAGTAGTGTGTGCCCGTCTGTTGTGTGACTCTGG
TAACTAGAGATCCCTCAGACCCTTTTAGTCAGTGTGGAAAATCTCTAGCAGGGCCCGTTTCATGTGAGCA
AAAGGCCAGCAAAAGGCCAGGAACCGTAAAAAGGCCGCGTTGCTGGCGTTTTTCCATAGGCTCCGCCCCC
CTGACGAGCATCACAAAAATCGACGCTCAAGTCAGAGGTGGCGAAACCCGACAGGACTATAAAGATACCA
GGCGTTTCCCCCTGGAAGCTCCCTCGTGCGCTCTCCTGTTCCGACCCTGCCGCTTACCGGATACCTGTCC
GCCTTTCTCCCTTCGGGAAGCGTGGCGCTTTCTCATAGCTCACGCTGTAGGTATCTCAGTTCGGTGTAGG
TCGTTCGCTCCAAGCTGGGCTGTGTGCACGAACCCCCCGTTCAGCCCGACCGCTGCGCCTTATCCGGTAA
CTATCGTCTTGAGTCCAACCCGGTAAGACACGACTTATCGCCACTGGCAGCAGCCACTGGTAACAGGATT
AGCAGAGCGAGGTATGTAGGCGGTGCTACAGAGTTCTTGAAGTGGTGGCCTAACTACGGCTACACTAGAA
GAACAGTATTTGGTATCTGCGCTCTGCTGAAGCCAGTTACCTTCGGAAAAAGAGTTGGTAGCTCTTGATC
CGGCAAACAAACCACCGCTGGTAGCGGTGGTTTTTTTGTTTGCAAGCAGCAGATTACGCGCAGAAAAAAA
GGATCTCAAGAAGATCCTTTGATCTTTTCTACGGGGTCTGACGCTCAGTGGAACGAAAACTCACGTTAAG
GGATTTTGGTCATGAGATTATCAAAAAGGATCTTCACCTAGATCCTTTTAAATTAAAAATGAAGTTTTAA
ATCAATCTAAAGTATATATGAGTAAACTTGGTCTGACAGTTACCAATGCTTAATCAGTGAGGCACCTATC
TCAGCGATCTGTCTATTTCGTTCATCCATAGTTGCCTGACTCCCCGTCGTGTAGATAACTACGATACGGG
AGGGCTTACCATCTGGCCCCAGTGCTGCAATGATACCGCGAGACCCACGCTCACCGGCTCCAGATTTATC
AGCAATAAACCAGCCAGCCGGAAGGGCCGAGCGCAGAAGTGGTCCTGCAACTTTATCCGCCTCCATCCAG
TCTATTAATTGTTGCCGGGAAGCTAGAGTAAGTAGTTCGCCAGTTAATAGTTTGCGCAACGTTGTTGCCA
TTGCTACAGGCATCGTGGTGTCACGCTCGTCGTTTGGTATGGCTTCATTCAGCTCCGGTTCCCAACGATC
AAGGCGAGTTACATGATCCCCCATGTTGTGCAAAAAAGCGGTTAGCTCCTTCGGTCCTCCGATCGTTGTC
AGAAGTAAGTTGGCCGCAGTGTTATCACTCATGGTTATGGCAGCACTGCATAATTCTCTTACTGTCATGC
CATCCGTAAGATGCTTTTCTGTGACTGGTGAGTACTCAACCAAGTCATTCTGAGAATAGTGTATGCGGCG
ACCGAGTTGCTCTTGCCCGGCGTCAATACGGGATAATACCGCGCCACATAGCAGAACTTTAAAAGTGCTC
ATCATTGGAAAACGTTCTTCGGGGCGAAAACTCTCAAGGATCTTACCGCTGTTGAGATCCAGTTCGATGT
AACCCACTCGTGCACCCAACTGATCTTCAGCATCTTTTACTTTCACCAGCGTTTCTGGGTGAGCAAAAAC
AGGAAGGCAAAATGCCGCAAAAAAGGGAATAAGGGCGACACGGAAATGTTGAATACTCATACTCTTCCTT
TTTCAATATTATTGAAGCATTTATCAGGGTTATTGTCTCATGAGCGGATACATATTTGAATGTATTTAGA
AAAATAAACAAATAGGGGTTCCGCGCACATTTCCCCGAAAAGTGCCACCTGACGTCGACGGATCGGGAGA
TCTCCCGATCCCCTATGGTGCACTCTCAGTACAATCTGCTCTGATGCCGCATAGTTAAGCCAGTATCTGC
TCCCTGCTTGTGTGTTGGAGGTCGCTGAGTAGTGCGCGAGCAAAATTTAAGCTACAACAAGGCAAGGCTT
GACCGACAATTGCATGAAG
